Addgene plasmid #167837: pMAL658
Purpose: Encodes OptoLAC1B circuit
Depositing lab: Jose Avalos. Depositing organization: Princeton University. Publication: Optogenetic control of the lac operon for bacterial chemical and protein production. Lalwani MA, Ip SS, Carrasco-Lopez C, Day C, Zhao EM, Kawabe H, Avalos JL. Nat Chem Biol. 2021 Jan;17(1):71-79. doi: 10.1038/s41589-020-0639-1. Epub 2020 Sep 7. PubMed 32895498.
Backbone
  Vector backbone: pUC
  Vector type: Bacterial Expression, Synthetic Biology
Growth in bacteria
  Bacterial resistance: Chloramphenicol, 25 μg/mL
  Growth temperature: 37°C
  Growth strain: DH5alpha
  Copy number: High Copy
Gene/Insert
  Gene/Insert name: lacI
  Species: Escherichia coli
  Insert size (bp): 1080
  Tag / fusion protein: ssrA (LAA) (C terminal on insert)
Resource information
  A portion of this plasmid was derived from a plasmid made by: Addgene #43795 and #43796
Terms and licenses: Academic/Nonprofit Terms; Industry Terms: Not Available to Industry
How to cite: pMAL658 was a gift from Jose Avalos (Addgene plasmid # 167837 ; http://n2t.net/addgene:167837 ; RRID:Addgene_167837)
