[The description below was written by a language model from this plasmid's Addgene catalogue record and pLannotate feature annotations shown in this document.]
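Description:
pMAL658 is a bacterial expression and synthetic-biology plasmid that carries the OptoLAC1B circuit, a light-responsive system for controlling the E. coli lac repressor. The catalogue lists a pUC backbone with high copy number and chloramphenicol selection. The 8.8 kb annotated sequence shows an intact chloramphenicol acetyltransferase gene with its cat promoter, but the only complete plasmid origin detected is p15A, which is normally medium copy. The ColE1/pUC and RSF origins appear only as fragments, alongside an M13 ori and remnants of β-lactamase and tetracycline-resistance genes. The replication behaviour implied by the sequence may therefore differ from the catalogue entry.

The payload has three layers. A lacIq promoter sits upstream of a fixL-derived histidine kinase fragment followed by fixJ. The unannotated stretch before the fixL match may hold the light-sensing portion of a chimeric kinase, as in the pDusk/pDawn-type plasmids from which part of this construct was derived, although the table does not annotate it. On the opposite strand is lambda cI repressor fused to an LVA ssrA degradation tag and followed by the rrnB T1 and T7Te terminators. Downstream of that lies the 1,080 bp E. coli lacI behind a T7 gene 10 ribosome binding site and ending at a T7 terminator. lacI carries a C-terminal ssrA degron, recorded as LAA in the catalogue and detected as a partial LVA match. The promoters driving cI and lacI are not annotated. The arrangement suggests an inverter cascade in which the two-component system governs cI and cI in turn governs lacI, with the degrons ensuring rapid repressor turnover. This would let illumination, rather than IPTG, set LacI levels and so control lac-regulated promoters for chemical and protein production in E. coli.
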