Features (pLannotate 1.2.2; 30 found; start..end, strand, type, name):
    624..641     +  misc_feature   MCS (fragment): pUC18/19 multiple cloning site
    725..840     +  ncRNA          5S rRNA: Accession: RF00001 - 5S ribosomal RNA
    844..930     +  terminator     rrnB T1 terminator: Escherichia coli rrnB; transcription terminator T1 from the E. coli rrnB gene
   1022..1049    +  terminator     rrnB T2 terminator: transcription terminator T2 from the E. coli rrnB gene
   1068..1159    +  promoter       AmpR promoter: bla
   1160..1279    +  CDS            AmpR (fragment): β-lactamase; bla; confers resistance to ampicillin, carbenicillin, and related antibiotics
   1280..1574    +  CDS            bla(M) (fragment): β-lactamase lacking the signal sequence; bla(M); allows cytosolic expression of β-lactamase
   1617..1997    +  rep_origin     M13 ori (sequence partly withheld): M13 bacteriophage origin of replication; arrow indicates direction of (+) strand synthesis
   2183..2416    +  rep_origin     ori (fragment): high-copy-number ColE1/pMB1/pBR322/pUC origin of replication
   2628..3287    -  CDS            CmR: chloramphenicol acetyltransferase; cat; confers resistance to chloramphenicol
   3288..3390    -  promoter       cat promoter: promoter of the E. coli cat gene encoding chloramphenicol acetyltransferase
   3511..3654    +  mobile_element IS1 (fragment): prokaryotic transposable element IS1
   3773..3828    -  rep_origin     RSF ori (fragment): Plasmids containing the RSF 1030 origin of replication can be propagated in E. coli cells that contain additional plasmids with compatible origins.
   3916..4461    -  rep_origin     p15A ori: Plasmids containing the medium-copy-number p15A origin of replication can be propagated in E. coli cells that contain a second plasmid with the ColE1 origin.
   4498..4618    -  CDS            TcR (fragment): tetracycline efflux protein; tet; confers resistance to tetracycline
   4628..4646    +  promoter       tet promoter (fragment): E. coli promoter for tetracycline efflux protein gene
   4698..4745    -  terminator     T7 terminator: transcription terminator for bacteriophage T7 RNA polymerase
   4753..4802    -  CDS            SET1 (fragment): solubility-enhancement tag derived from T7 phage gene 10B
   4812..4829    -  CDS            9xHis (fragment): 9xHis affinity tag
   4837..4866    -  CDS            ssrA tag (LVA) (fragment): C-terminal peptide that mediates degradation in bacteria through the ClpXP and ClpAP proteases (McGinness et al., 2006) mutant LVA variant that confers accelerated degradation under some conditions (Andersen et al., 1998)
   4870..5949    -  CDS            lacI: LACI_ECOLI - Experimental evidence at protein level: Swiss-Prot protein existence level 1. Repressor of the lactose operon. Binds allolactose as an inducer. From Escherichia coli (strain K12).
   5956..5978    -  RBS            RBS: efficient ribosome binding site from bacteriophage T7 gene 10 (Olins and Rangwala, 1989)
   6054..6081    -  terminator     T7Te terminator: phage T7 early transcription terminator
   6097..6168    -  terminator     rrnB T1 terminator: transcription terminator T1 from the E. coli rrnB gene
   6216..6248    -  CDS            ssrA tag (LVA): C-terminal peptide that mediates degradation in bacteria through the ClpXP and ClpAP proteases (McGinness et al., 2006) mutant LVA variant that confers accelerated degradation under some conditions (Andersen et al., 1998)
   6249..6959    -  CDS            cI (sequence partly withheld): RPC1_LAMBD - Experimental evidence at protein level: Swiss-Prot protein existence level 1. Acts as a transcriptional repressor that allows virus to establish and maintain latency. Prevents both the viral DNA replication and the exit programs. Clamps the two operator OL (operator left made of OL1, OL2 and OL3 sites) and OR (operator right made of OR1, OR2 and OR3 sites) together by binding to them and arranging the intervening DNA in a loop. This step allows repression of lytic pR and pL promoters by binding to OL1, OL2, OR1 and OR2 simultaneously. The binding of cI on OR2 additionally activate
   7239..7518    +  CDS            TcR (fragment): tetracycline efflux protein; tet; confers resistance to tetracycline
   7526..7603    +  promoter       lacIq promoter: lacI (mutant); In the lacIq allele, a single base change in the promoter boosts expression of the lacI gene about 10-fold.
   7889..8725    +  CDS            fixL (fragment): FIXL_BRADU - Experimental evidence at protein level: Swiss-Prot protein existence level 1. Putative oxygen sensor; modulates the activity of FixJ, a transcriptional activator of nitrogen fixation fixK gene. FixL probably acts as a kinase that phosphorylates FixJ. From Bradyrhizobium diazoefficiens (strain JCM 10833 / BCRC 13528 / IAM 13628 / NBRC 14792 / USDA 110).
   8743..547     +  CDS            fixJ (across the origin): FIXJ_BRADU - Protein inferred from homology: Swiss-Prot protein existence level 3. FixJ, when activated by FixL, induces the expression of both nifA, required for activation of classical nif and fix genes, and fixK, required for FixN activation. From Bradyrhizobium diazoefficiens (strain JCM 10833 / BCRC 13528 / IAM 13628 / NBRC 14792 / USDA 110).
>Addgene plasmid #167837 | pMAL658 | addgene full sequence | sequence record 343724 | Addgene NGS Result
GCTGGATTCTGCCGGCTTCGGCGTCACGCTGTTTGACGACGCGCAAGCCTTTCTCGACGCCCTGCCGGGT
CTCTCCTTCGGCTGCGTCGTCTCCGACGTGCGCATGCCGGGCCTTGACGGCATCGAGCTGTTGAAGCGGA
TGAAGGCGCAGCAAAGCCCCTTTCCGATCCTCATCATGACCGGTCACGGCGACGTGCCGCTCGCGGTCGA
GGCGATGAAGTTAGGGGCGGTGGACTTTCTGGAAAAGCCTTTCGAGGACGACCGCCTCACCGCCATGATC
GAATCGGCGATCCGCCAGGCCGAGCCGGCCGCCAAGAGCGAGGCCGTCGCGCAGGATATCGCCGCCCGCG
TCGCCTCGTTGAGCCCCAGGGAGCGCCAGGTCATGGAAGGGCTGATCGCCGGCCTTTCCAACAAGCTGAT
CGCCCGCGAGTACGACATCAGCCCGCGCACCATCGAGGTGTATCGGGCCAACGTCATGACCAAGATGCAG
GCCAACAGCCTTTCGGAGCTGGTTCGCCTCGCGATGCGCGCCGGCATGCTCAACGATTGACAATTGATGT
AAGTTAGCTCACTCATTAGGCACCGGGATCTCGACCGATGCCCTTGAGAGCCTTCAACCCAGTCTGCAGG
CATGCAAGCTTGGCTGTTTTGGCGGATGAGAGAAGATTTTCAGCCTGATACAGATTAAATCAGAACGCAG
AAGCGGTCTGATAAAACAGAATTTGCCTGGCGGCAGTAGCGCGGTGGTCCCACCTGACCCCATGCCGAAC
TCAGAAGTGAAACGCCGTAGCGCCGATGGTAGTGTGGGGTCTCCCCATGCGAGAGTAGGGAACTGCCAGG
CATCAAATAAAACGAAAGGCTCAGTCGAAAGACTGGGCCTTTCGTTTTATCTGTTGTTTGTCGGTGAACG
CTCTCCTGAGTAGGACAAATCCGCCGGGAGCGGATTTGAACGTTGCGAAGCAACGGCCCGGAGGGTGGCG
GGCAGGACGCCCGCCATAAACTGCCAGGCATCAAATTAAGCAGAAGGCCATCCTGACGGATGGCCTTTTT
GCGTTTCTACAAACTCTTTTGTTTATTTTTCTAAATACATTCAAATATGTATCCGCTCATGAGACAATAA
CCCTGATAAATGCTTCAATAATATTGAAAAAGGAAGAGTATGAGTATTCAACATTTCCGTGTCGCCCTTA
TTCCCTTTTTTGCGGCATTTTGCCTTCCTGTTTTTGCTCACCCAGAAACGCTGGTGAAAGTAAAAGATGC
TGAAGATCAGTTGGGTGCAGCAAACTATTAACTGGCGAACTACTTACTCTAGCTTCCCGGCAACAATTAA
TAGACTGGATGGAGGCGGATAAAGTTGCAGGACCACTTCTGCGCTCGGCCCTTCCGGCTGGCTGGTTTAT
TGCTGATAAATCTGGAGCCGGTGAGCGTGGGTCTCGCGGTATCATTGCAGCACTGGGGCCAGATGGTAAG
CCCTCCCGTATCGTAGTTATCTACACGACGGGGAGTCAGGCAACTATGGATGAACGAAATAGACAGATCG
CTGAGATAGGTGCCTCACTGATTAAGCATTGGTAACTGTCAGACCAAGTTTACTCATATATACTTTAGAT
TGATT
[125 nt withheld, positions 1616-1740]
C
[141 nt withheld, positions 1742-1882]
CCTTTGACGTTGGAGTCCACGTTCTTT
[37 nt withheld, positions 1910-1946]
ACCCTATCTCGGGCTATTCTTTTGATTTATAAGGGATTTTGCCGATTTCGGCCTATTGGTTAAAAAATGA
GCTGATTTAACAAAAATTTAACGCGAATTTTAACAAAATATTAACGTTTACAATTTAAAAGGATCTAGGT
GAAGATCCTTTTTGATAATCTCATGACCAAAATCCCTTAACGTGAGTTTTCGTTCCACTGAGCGTCAGAC
CCCGTAGAAAAGATCAAAGGATCTTCTTGAGATCCTTTTTTTCTGCGCGTAATCTGCTGCTTGCAAACAA
AAAAACCACCGCTACCAGCGGTGGTTTGTTTGCCGGATCAAGAGCTACCAACTCTTTTTCCGAAGGTAAC
TGGCTTCAGCAGAGCGCAGATACCAAATACTGTCCTTCTAGTGTAGCCGTAGTTAGGCCACCACTTCAAG
AACTCTGTAGCACCGCCTACATACCTCGCTCTGCTAATCCTGTTACCAGTCAGGCATTTGAGAAGCACAC
GGTCACACTGCTTCCGGTAGTCAATAAACCGGTAAACCAGCAATAGACATAAGCGGCTATTTAACGACCC
TGCCCTGAACCGACGACCGGGTCGAATTTGCTTTCGAATTTCTGCCATTCATCCGCTTATTATCACTTAT
TCAGGCGTAGCAACCAGGCGTTTAAGGGCACCAATAACTGCCTTAAAAAAATTACGCCCCGCCCTGCCAC
TCATCGCAGTACTGTTGTAATTCATTAAGCATTCTGCCGACATGGAAGCCATCACAAACGGCATGATGAA
CCTGAATCGCCAGCGGCATCAGCACCTTGTCGCCTTGCGTATAATATTTGCCCATGGTGAAAACGGGGGC
GAAGAAGTTGTCCATATTGGCCACGTTTAAATCAAAACTGGTGAAACTCACCCAGGGATTGGCTGAGACG
AAAAACATATTCTCAATAAACCCTTTAGGGAAATAGGCCAGGTTTTCACCGTAACACGCCACATCTTGCG
AATATATGTGTAGAAACTGCCGGAAATCGTCGTGGTATTCACTCCAGAGCGATGAAAACGTTTCAGTTTG
CTCATGGAAAACGGTGTAACAAGGGTGAACACTATCCCATATCACCAGCTCACCGTCTTTCATTGCCATA
CGGAATTCCGGATGAGCATTCATCAGGCGGGCAAGAATGTGAATAAAGGCCGGATAAAACTTGTGCTTAT
TTTTCTTTACGGTCTTTAAAAAGGCCGTAATATCCAGCTGAACGGTCTGGTTATAGGTACATTGAGCAAC
TGACTGAAATGCCTCAAAATGTTCTTTACGATGCCATTGGGATATATCAACGGTGGTATATCCAGTGATT
TTTTTCTCCATTTTAGCTTCCTTAGCTCCTGAAAATCTCGATAACTCAAAAAATACGCCCGGTAGTGATC
TTATTTCATTATGGTGAAAGTTGGAACCTCTTACGTGCCGATCAACGTCTCATTTTCGCCAAAAGTTGGC
CCAGGGCTTCCCGGTATCAACAGGGACACCAGGATTTATTTATTCTGCGAAGTGATCTTCCGTCACAGGT
ATTTATTCGGCGCAAAGTGCGTCGGGTGATGCTGCCAACTTACTGATTTAGTGTATGATGGTGTTTTTGA
GGTGCTCCAGTGGCTTCTGTTTCTATCAGCTGTCCCTCCTGTTCAGCTACTGACGGGGTGGTGCGTAACG
GCAAAAGCACCGCCGGACATCAGCGCTAGCGGAGTGTATACTGGCTTACTATGTTGGCACTGATGAGGGT
GTCAGTGAAGTGCTTCATGTGGCAGGAGAAAAAAGGCTGCACCGGTGCGTCAGCAGAATATGTGATACAG
GATATATTCCGCTTCCTCGCTCACTGACTCGCTACGCTCGGTCGTTCGACTGCGGCGAGCGGAAATGGCT
TACGAACGGGGCGGAGATTTCCTGGAAGATGCCAGGAAGATACTTAACAGGGAAGTGAGAGGGCCGCGGC
AAAGCCGTTTTTCCATAGGCTCCGCCCCCCTGACAAGCATCACGAAATCTGACGCTCAAATCAGTGGTGG
CGAAACCCGACAGGACTATAAAGATACCAGGCGTTTCCCCCTGGCGGCTCCCTCGTGCGCTCTCCTGTTC
CTGCCTTTCGGTTTACCGGTGTCATTCCGCTGTTATGGCCGCGTTTGTCTCATTCCACGCCTGACACTCA
GTTCCGGGTAGGCAGTTCGCTCCAAGCTGGACTGTATGCACGAACCCCCCGTTCAGTCCGACCGCTGCGC
CTTATCCGGTAACTATCGTCTTGAGTCCAACCCGGAAAGACATGCAAAAGCACCACTGGCAGCAGCCACT
GGTAATTGATTTAGAGGAGTTAGTCTTGAAGTCATGCGCCGGTTAAGGCTAAACTGAAAGGACAAGTTTT
GGTGACTGCGCTCCTCCAAGCCAGTTACCTCGGTTCAAAGAGTTGGTAGCTCAGAGAACCTTCGAAAAAC
CGCCCTGCAAGGCGGTTTTTTCGTTTTCAGAGCAAGAGATTACGCGCAGACCAAAACGATCTCAAGAAGA
TCATCTTATTAATCAGATAAAATATTTCTAGGCTCATGAGCCCGAAGTGGCGAGCCCGATCTTCCCCATC
GGTGATGTCGGCGATATAGGCGCCAGCAACCGCACCTGTGGCGCCGGTGATGCCGGCCACGATGCGTCCG
GCGTAGAGGATCTGCTCATGTTTGACAGCTTATCATCGATGCATGCGGCCGCCGTCCCATTCGCCAATCC
GGATATAGTTCCTCCTTTCAGCAAAAAACCCCTCAAGACCCGTTTAGAGGCCCCAAGGGGTTATGCTAGT
TATTGCTCAGCGGTGGCAGCAGCCAACTCAGCTTCCTTTCGGGCTTTGTTAGCAGCCGGATCTCAGTGGT
GGTGGTGGTGGTGCTCATTAAGCTGCTAAAGCGTAGTTTTCGTCGTTTGCTGCCTGCCCGCTTTCCAGTC
GGGAAACCTGTCGTGCCAGCTGCATTAATGAATCGGCCAACGCGCGGGGAGAGGCGGTTTGCGTATTGGG
CGCCAGGGTGGTTTTTCTTTTCACCAGTGAGACGGGCAACAGCTGATTGCCCTTCACCGCCTGGCCCTGA
GAGAGTTGCAGCAAGCGGTCCACGCTGGTTTGCCCCAGCAGGCGAAAATCCTGTTTGATGGTGGTTAACG
GCGGGATATAACATGAGCTGTCTTCGGTATCGTCGTATCCCACTACCGAGATATCCGCACCAACGCGCAG
CCCGGACTCGGTAATGGCGCGCATTGCGCCCAGCGCCATCTGATCGTTGGCAACCAGCATCGCAGTGGGA
ACGATGCCCTCATTCAGCATTTGCATGGTTTGTTGAAAACCGGACATGGCACTCCAGTCGCCTTCCCGTT
CCGCTATCGGCTGAATTTGATTGCGAGTGAGATATTTATGCCAGCCAGCCAGACGCAGACGCGCCGAGAC
AGAACTTAATGGGCCCGCTAACAGCGCGATTTGCTGGTGACCCAATGCGACCAGATGCTCCACGCCCAGT
CGCGTACCGTCTTCATGGGAGAAAATAATACTGTTGATGGGTGTCTGGTCAGAGACATCAAGAAATAACG
CCGGAACATTAGTGCAGGCAGCTTCCACAGCAATGGCATCCTGGTCATCCAGCGGATAGTTAATGATCAG
CCCACTGACGCGTTGCGCGAGAAGATTGTGCACCGCCGCTTTACAGGCTTCGACGCCGCTTCGTTCTACC
ATCGACACCACCACGCTGGCACCCAGTTGATCGGCGCGAGATTTAATCGCCGCGACAATTTGCGACGGCG
CGTGCAGGGCCAGACTGGAGGTGGCAACGCCAATCAGCAACGACTGTTTGCCCGCCAGTTGTTGTGCCAC
GCGGTTGGGAATGTAATTCAGCTCCGCCATCGCCGCTTCCACTTTTTCCCGCGTTTTCGCAGAAACGTGG
CTGGCCTGGTTCACCACGCGGGAAACGGTCTGATAAGAGACACCGGCATACTCTGCGACATCGTATAACG
TTACTGGTTTCATGCTAGCTCTCCTTCTTAAAGTTAAACAAAATTATTTCTAGAGCAACCATTATCACCG
CCAGAGGTAAAATAGTCAACACGCACGGTGTTACTCTAGTATATAAACGCAGAAAGGCCCACCCGAAGGT
GAGCCAGTGTGACTCTAGTAGAGAGCGTTCACCGACAAACAACAGATAAAACGAAAGGCCCAGTCTTTCG
ACTGAGCCTTTCGTTTTATTTGATGCCTGGCTCTAGTAGCGATCTACACTAGCACTATCAGCGTTATTAA
GCTACTAAAGCGTAGTTTTCGTCGTTTGCAGCGCCAAACGTCTCTTCAGGCCACTGACTAGCGATAACTT
TCCCCACAACGGAACAACTCTCATTGCATGGGATCATTGGGTACTGTGGGTTTAGTGGTTGTAAAAACAC
CTGACCGCTATCCCTGATCAGTTTCTTGAAGGTAAACTCATCACCCCCAAGTCTGGCTATGCAGAAATCA
CCTGGCTCAACAGCCTGCTCAGGGTCAACGAGAATTAACATTCCGTCAGGAAAGCTCGGCTTGGAGCCTG
TTGGTGCGGTCATGGAATTACCTTCAACCTCAAGCCAGAATGCAGAATCACTGGCTTTTTTGGTTGTGCT
TACCCATCTCTCCGCATCACCTTTGGTAAAGGTTCTAAGCTCAGGTGAGAACATCCCTGCCTGAACATGA
GAAAAAACAGGGTACTCATACTCACTTCTAAGTGACGGCTGCAT
[261 nt withheld, positions 6681-6941]
TTTCTTTTTTGTGCTCATCTAGTATTTCTCCTCTTTACTAGTACTCCGTTGTGATGACGCATTGGTACGC
GGTATCGGGAGGTTCGAAAATTTCGAGCGATATCTTAAGGGGGGTGCCTTACGTAGAACCCCGTAGGTCA
TGCCCGAGGCCGGTCCTGGATGGCGCGGCGGATACGCTTGAGCAGGTTTTCGTCGAGAAGCGGCTTCAAA
ACCACGTCTTTTACGCCGGCCTCGGCGGCCCGGGTCGAGATGTTTTCGTCCGGATAGCCGGTGATCAGGA
TCACGGGCGTAGATCTCGATCCTCTACGCCGGACGCATCGTGGCCGGCATCACCGGCGCCACAGGTGCGG
TTGCTGGCGCCTATATCGCCGACATCACCGATGGGGAAGATCGGGCTCGCCACTTCGGGCTCATGAGCGC
TTGTTTCGGCGTGGGTATGGTGGCAGGCCCCGTGGCCGGGGGACTGTTGGGCGCCATCTCCTTGCATGCA
CCATTCCTTGCGGCGGCGGTGCTCAACGGCCTCAACCTACTACTGGGCTGCTTCCTAATGCAGGAGTCGC
ATAAGGGAGAGCGTCGAGATCCCGGACACCATCGAATGGTGCAAAACCTTTCGCGGTATGGCATGATAGC
GCCCGGAAGAGAGTCAATTGAGGGTGGTGAATGTGGCTAGTTTTCAATCATTTGGGATACCAGGACAGCT
GGAAGTCATCAAAAAAGCACTTGATCACGTGCGAGTCGGTGTGGTAATTACAGATCCCGCACTTGAAGAT
AATCCTATTGTCTACGTAAATCAAGGCTTTGTTCAAATGACCGGCTACGAGACCGAGGAAATTTTAGGAA
AGAACTGTCGCTTCTTACAGGGGAAACACACAGATCCTGCAGAAGTGGACAACATCAGAACCGCTTTACA
AAATAAAGAACCGGTCACCGTTCAGATCCAAAACTACAAAAAAGACGGAACGATGTTCTGGAATGAATTA
AATATTGATCCAATGGAAATAGAGGATAAAACGTATTTTGTCGGAATTCAGAATGATATCACCGAGCACC
AGCAGACCCAGGCGCGCCTCCAGGAACTGCAATCCGAGCTCGTCCACGTCTCCAGGCTGAGCGCCATGGG
CGAAATGGCGTCCGCGCTCGCGCACGAGCTCAACCAGCCGCTGGCGGCGATCAGCAACTACATGAAGGGC
TCGCGGCGGCTGCTTGCCGGCAGCAGTGATCCGAACACACCGAAGGTCGAAAGCGCCCTGGACCGCGCCG
CCGAGCAGGCGCTGCGCGCCGGCCAGATCATCCGGCGCCTGCGCGACTTCGTTGCCCGCGGCGAATCGGA
GAAGCGGGTCGAGAGTCTCTCCAAGCTGATCGAGGAGGCCGGCGCGCTCGGGCTTGCCGGCGCGCGCGAG
CAGAACGTGCAGCTCCGCTTCAGTCTCGATCCGGGCGCCGATCTCGTTCTCGCCGACCGGGTGCAGATCC
AGCAGGTCCTGGTCAACCTGTTCCGCAACGCGCTGGAAGCGATGGCTCAGTCGCAGCGACGCGAGCTCGT
CGTCACCAACACCCCCGCCGCCGACGACATGATCGAGGTCGAAGTGTCCGACACCGGCAGCGGTTTCCAG
GACGACGTCATTCCGAACCTGTTTCAGACTTTCTTCACCACCAAGGACACCGGCATGGGCGTGGGACTGT
CCATCAGCCGCTCGATCATCGAAGCTCACGGCGGGCGCATGTGGGCCGAGAGCAACGCATCGGGCGGGGC
GACCTTCCGCTTCACCCTCCCGGCAGCCGACGAGATGATAGGAGGTCTAGCATGACGACCAAGGGACATA
TCTACGTCATCGACGACGACGCGGCGATGCGGGATTCGCTGAATTTCCT
